>Addgene plasmid #149142 | pGBW-m4046245 | addgene full sequence | sequence record 298241 | Ginkgo NGS Result
GCGGCCGCTTGCTATATTGAAGTACGGATTAGAAGCCGCCGAGCGGGCGACAGCCCTCCGACGGAAGACT
CTCCTCCGTGCGTCCTCGTCTTCACCGGTCGCGTTCCTGAAACGCAGATGTGCCTCGCGCCGCACTGCTC
CGAACAATAAAGATTCTACAATACTAGCTTTTATGGTTATGAAGAGGAAAAATTGGCAGTAACCTGGCCC
CACAAACCTTCAAATTAACGAATCAAATTAACAACCATAGGATGATAATGCGATTAGTTTTTTAGCCTTA
TTTCTGGGGTAATTAATCAGCGAAGCGATGATTTTTGATCTATTAACAGATATATAAATGGAAAAGCTGC
ATAACCACTTTAACTAATACTTTCAACATTTTCAGTTTGTATTACTTCTTATTCAAATGTCATAAAAGTA
TCAACAAAAAATTGTTAATATACCTCTATACTTTAACGTCAAGGAGAAAAAACTATAATGAAAATTATCC
TATTCTTAGCATTGATAACCCTGGCTACGTGTGAGCTTTATCACTACCAGGAATGCGTTAGGGGGACAAC
TGTCTTGTTGAAGGAACCTTGTTCATCTGGAACTTACGAAGGCAATTCGCCATTTCATCCATTGGCTGAT
AACAAGTTCGCCTTAACCTGTTTTAGTACTCAATTCGCTTTCGCTTGTCCCGACGGTGTGAAACACGTTT
ATCAATTGAGAGCGAGATCCGTAAGCCCAAAGTTATTTATCCGTCAAGAAGAAGTTCAAGAGTTGTACTC
CCCAATTTTTCTAATTGTCGCCGCTATCGTTTTCATTACCTTGTGTTTCACACTGAAGCGAAAGACTGAA
CTCGTGCCGAGAGGTTCTAAAATCGAGGAAGGTAAGCTAGTCATTTGGATAAATGGAGATAAGGGTTACA
ACGGTTTGGCAGAAGTAGGCAAGAAATTTGAAAAGGACACAGGTATCAAGGTGACGGTTGAACATCCAGA
CAAGTTAGAAGAAAAATTCCCTCAAGTTGCTGCTACTGGTGATGGTCCCGACATTATTTTCTGGGCCCAC
GATCGTTTTGGTGGATATGCTCAGTCAGGTTTGCTGGCTGAGATCACCCCAGACAAGGCCTTCCAAGATA
AATTGTACCCATTCACTTGGGATGCTGTCAGATACAACGGTAAGCTTATAGCATATCCAATTGCTGTTGA
AGCCTTATCGTTGATCTACAATAAGGACTTGTTACCTAACCCACCAAAGACATGGGAAGAAATTCCAGCT
TTGGATAAAGAGCTAAAGGCCAAGGGAAAAAGCGCTTTGATGTTTAACTTACAAGAACCTTATTTCACCT
GGCCATTAATCGCTGCTGACGGTGGTTACGCATTTAAATACGAAAACGGTAAGTATGACATTAAGGATGT
CGGCGTTGATAATGCTGGTGCAAAGGCTGGTTTGACCTTCTTGGTTGATTTAATAAAGAATAAACACATG
AACGCTGACACTGACTACTCTATCGCCGAAGCCGCTTTCAACAAGGGTGAAACTGCTATGACCATAAATG
GTCCATGGGCCTGGAGTAACATTGATACTTCTAAAGTAAACTATGGTGTCACTGTTTTGCCTACATTCAA
AGGCCAACCATCCAAGCCCTTTGTCGGTGTTCTATCCGCTGGCATCAATGCTGCTTCTCCAAACAAGGAG
CTAGCTAAAGAATTTTTGGAAAATTACTTGTTAACTGACGAAGGTTTGGAGGCCGTTAACAAGGACAAGC
CATTGGGTGCTGTCGCTTTGAAATCTTACGAAGAAGAATTGGCTAAGGATCCCAGAATTGCCGCTACCAT
GGAGAACGCCCAAAAGGGTGAAATTATGCCAAACATCCCACAAATGTCAGCCTTCTGGTACGCAGTTAGG
ACTGCCGTGATTAATGCTGCTTCCGGTAGACAAACCGTCGACGAAGCATTAAAAGATGCTCAAACGTAAA
CAGGCCCCTTTTCCTTTGTCGATATCATGTAATTAGTTATGTCACGCTTACATTCACGCCCTCCTCCCAC
ATCCGCTCTAACCGAAAAGGAAGGAGTTAGACAACCTGAAGTCTAGGTCCCTATTTATTTTTTTTAATAG
TTATGTTAGTATTAAGAACGTTATTTATATTTCAAATTTTTCTTTTTTTTCTGTACAAAGCGGCCGCCGA
ACCACTAGTGCACTGCAGTACACGGTTTCCTTGAAATTTTTTTGATTCGGTAATCTCCGAACAGAAGGAA
GAACGAAGGAAGGAGCACAGACTTAGATTGGTATATATACGCATATGTAGTGTTGAAGAAACATGAAATT
GCCCAGTATTCTTAACCCAACTGCACAGAACAAAAACGTGCAGGAAACGAAGATAAATCATGTCGAAAGC
TACATATAAGGAACGTGCTGCTACTCATCCTAGTCCTGTTGCTGCCAAGCTATTTAATATCATGCACGAA
AAGCAAACAAACTTGTGTGCTTCATTGGATGTTCGTACCACCAAGGAATTACTGGAGTTAGTTGAAGCAT
TAGGTCCCAAAATTTGTTTACTAAAAACACATGTGGATATCTTGACTGATTTTTCCATGGAGGGCACAGT
TAAGCCGCTAAAGGCATTATCCGCCAAGTACAATTTTTTACTCTTCGAGGACAGAAAATTTGCTGACATT
GGTAATACAGTCAAATTGCAGTACTCTGCGGGTGTATACAGAATAGCAGAATGGGCAGACATTACGAATG
CACACGGTGTGGTGGGCCCAGGTATTGTTAGCGGTTTGAAGCAGGCGGCAGAAGAAGTAACAAAGGAACC
TAGAGGCCTTTTGATGTTAGCAGAATTGTCATGCAAGGGCTCCCTATCTACTGGAGAATATACTAAGGGT
ACTGTTGACATTGCGAAGAGCGACAAAGATTTTGTTATCGGCTTTATTGCTCAAAGAGACATGGGTGGAA
GAGATGAAGGTTACGATTGGTTGATTATGACACCCGGTGTGGGTTTAGATGACAAGGGAGATGCATTGGG
TCAACAGTATAGAACCGTGGATGATGTGGTTTCTACAGGATCTGACATTATTATTGTTGGAAGAGGACTA
TTTGCAAAGGGAAGGGATGCTAAGGTAGAGGGTGAACGTTACAGAAAAGCAGGCTGGGAAGCATATTTGA
GAAGATGCGGCCAGCAAAACTAAAAAACTGTATTATAAGTAAATGCATGTATACTAAACTCACAAATTAG
AGCTTCAATTTAATTATATCAGTTATTACCCGAGTAACGAAGCATCTGTGCTTCATTTTGTAGAACAAAA
ATGCAACGCGAGAGCGCTAATTTTTCAAACAAAGAATCTGAGCTGCATTTTTACAGAACAGAAATGCAAC
GCGAAAGCGCTATTTTACCAACGAAGAATCTGTGCTTCATTTTTGTAAAACAAAAATGCAACGCGAGAGC
GCTAATTTTTCAAACAAAGAATCTGAGCTGCATTTTTACAGAACAGAAATGCAACGCGAGAGCGCTATTT
TACCAACAAAGAATCTATACTTCTTTTTTGTTCTACAAAAATGCATCCCGAGAGCGCTATTTTTCTAACA
AAGCATCTTAGATTACTTTTTTTCTCCTTTGTGCGCTCTATAATGCAGTCTCTTGATAACTTTTTGCACT
GTAGGTCCGTTAAGGTTAGAAGAAGGCTACTTTGGTGTCTATTTTCTCTTCCATAAAAAAAGCCTGACTC
CACTTCCCGCGTTTACTGATTACTAGCGAAGCTGCGGGTGCATTTTTTCAAGATAAAGGCATCCCCGATT
ATATTCTATACCGATGTGGATTGCGCATACTTTGTGAACAGAAAGTGATAGCGTTGATGATTCTTCATTG
GTCAGAAAATTATGAACGGTTTCTTCTATTTTGTCTCTATATACTACGTATAGGAAATGTTTACATTTTC
GTATTGTTTTCGATTCACTCTATGAATAGTTCTTACTACAATTTTTTTGTCTAAAGAGTAATACTAGAGA
TAAACATAAAAAATGTAGAGGTCGAGTTTAGATGCAAGTTCAAGGAGCGAAAGGTGGATGGGTAGGTTAT
ATAGGGATATAGCACAGAGATATATAGCAAAGAGATACTTTTGAGCAATGTTTGTGGAAGCGGTATTCGC
AATATTTTAGTAGCTCGTTACAGTCCGGTGCGTTTTTGGTTTTTTGAAAGTGCGTCATCAGAGCGCTTTT
GGTTTTCAAAAGCGCTCTGAAGTTCCTATACTTTCTAGCTAGAGAATAGGAACTTCCCGAGCGGCCGCGT
GTTACAAGCTTGACTCCAGCGTAACTGGACTGCAATCAACTCACTGGCTCACCTTCACGGGTGGGCCTTT
CTTCGGTAGAAAATCAAAGGATCTTCTTGAGATCCTTTTTTTCTGCGCGTAATCTGCTGCTTGCAAACAA
AAAAACCACCGCTACCAGCGGTGGTTTGTTTGCCGGATCAAGAGCTACCAACTCTTTTTCCGAGGTAACT
GGCTTCAGCAGAGCGCAGATACCAAATACTGTTCTTCTAGTGTAGCCGTAGTTAGGCCACCACTTCAAGA
ACTCTGTAGCACCGCCTACATACCTCGCTCTGCTAATCCTGTTACCAGTGGCTGCTGCCAGTGGCGATAA
GTCGTGTCTTACCGGGTTGGACTCAAGACGATAGTTACCGGATAAGGCGCAGCGGTCGGGCTGAACGGGG
GGTTCGTGCACACAGCCCAGCTTGGAGCGAACGACCTACACCGAACTGAGATACCTACAGCGTGAGCTAT
GAGAAAGCGCCACGCTTCCCGAAGGGAGAAAGGCGGACAGGTATCCGGTAAGCGGCAGGGTCGGAACAGG
AGAGCGCACGAGGGAGCTTCCAGGGGTAAACGCCTGGTATCTTTATAGTCCTGTCGGGTTTCGCCACCTC
TGACTTGAGCATCGATTTTTGTGATGCTCGTCAGGGGGGCGGAGCCTATGGAAAAACGCCAGCAACGCAG
AAAGGCCCACCCGAAGGTGAGCCAGGTGATTACATTTGGGCCCTCATCAGAGGTTTTCACCGTCATCACC
GAAACGCGCGAGGCAGCTGCGGTAAAGCTCATCAGCGTGGTCGTGAAGCGATTCACAGATGTCTGCCTGT
TCATCCGCGTCCAGCTCGTTGAGTTTCTCCAGAAGCGTTAATGTCTGGCTTCTGATAAAGCGGGCCATGT
TAAGGGCGGTTTTTTCCTGTTTGGTCACTTACCAATGCTTAATCAGTGAGGCACCTATCTCAGCGATCTG
TCTATTTCGTTCATCCATAGTTGCCTGACTCCCCGTCGTGTAGATAACTACGATGCGGGAGGGCTTACCA
TCTGGCCCCAGTGCTGCAATGATACCGCGAGACCCACGCTCACCGGCTCCAGATTTATCAGCAATAAACC
AGCCAGCCGGGAGGGCCGAGCGCAGAAGTGATCCTGCAACTTTATCCGCCTCCATCCAGTCTATTAATTG
TTGCCGGGAAGCTAGAGTAAGTAGTTCGCCAGTTAATAGTTTGCGCAACGTTGTTGCCATTGCTACAGGC
ATCGTGGTGTCACGCTCGTCGTTTGGTATGGCTTCATTCAGCTCCGGTTCCCAACGATCAAGGCGAGTTA
CATGATCCCCCATGTTGTGCAAAAAAGCGGTTAGCTCCTTCGGTCCTCCGATCGTTGCCAGAAGTAAGTT
GGCCGCAGTGTTATCACTCATGGTTATGGCAGCACTGCATAATTCTCTTACTGTCATGCCATCCGTGAGA
TGCTTTTCTGTGACTGGTGAGTACTCAACCAAGTCATTCTGAGAATAGTGTATGCGGCGACCGAGTTGCT
CTTGCCCGGCGTCAATACGGGATAATACCGCGCCACATAGCAGAACTTTAAAAGTGCTCATCATTGGAAA
ACGTTCTTCGGGGCGTAAACTCTCAAGGATCTTACCGCTGTTGAGATCCAGTTCGATGTAACCCACTCGT
GCACCCAACTGATCTTCAGCATCTTTTACTTTCACCAGCGTTTCTGGGTGAGCAAAAACAGGAAGGCAAA
ATGCCGCAAAAAAGGGAATAAGGGCGACACGGAAATGTTGAATACTCATTTTAGCTTCCTTAGCTCCTGA
AAATCTCGATAACTCAAAAAATACGCCCGGTAGTGATCTTATTTCATTATGGTGAAAGTTGGAACCTCTT
ACGTGCCGATCAAGTCAAAAGCCTCCGGTCGGAGGCTTTTGACTTTCTGCTATGGAGGTCAGGTATGATT
TAAATGGTCAGTTAGA
Features (pLannotate 1.2.2; 14 found; start..end, strand, type, name):
     25..466     +  promoter       GAL1 promoter: S. cerevisiae GAL1; inducible promoter, regulated by Gal4
    478..840     +  CDS            NS7A_SARS2: Experimental evidence at protein level: Swiss-Prot protein existence level 1. Plays a role as antagonist of host tetherin (BST2), disrupting its antiviral effect. Acts by binding to BST2 thereby interfering with its glycosylation. May suppress small interfering RNA (siRNA). May bind to host ITGAL, thereby playing a role in attachment or modulation of leukocytes. From Severe acute respiratory syndrome coronavirus 2 (2019-nCoV) (SARS-CoV-2).
    856..1956    +  CDS            malE (fragment): MALE_ECO57 - Experimental evidence at protein level: Swiss-Prot protein existence level 1. Part of the ABC transporter complex MalEFGK involved in maltose/maltodextrin import. Binds maltose and higher maltodextrins. From Escherichia coli O157:H7.
   1985..2157    +  terminator     CYC1 terminator (fragment): S. cerevisiae CYC1; transcription terminator for CYC1
   2193..2369    +  promoter       URA3 promoter (fragment): S. cerevisiae URA3
   2370..3173    +  CDS            URA3: orotidine-5'-phosphate decarboxylase, required for uracil biosynthesis; S. cerevisiae URA3; yeast auxotrophic marker, counterselectable with 5-fluoroorotic acid (5-FOA)
   3256..4238    -  rep_origin     2μ ori: yeast 2μ plasmid origin of replication
   4316..4345    +  terminator     T3Te terminator: phage T3 early transcription terminator
   4367..4954    +  rep_origin     ori: high-copy-number ColE1/pMB1/pBR322/pUC origin of replication
   4966..4993    -  terminator     T7Te terminator: phage T7 early transcription terminator
   5017..5208    -  CDS            rop: Rop protein, which maintains plasmids at low copy number; rop
   5209..6069    -  CDS            AmpR: β-lactamase; bla; confers resistance to ampicillin, carbenicillin, and related antibiotics
   6070..6172    -  promoter       cat promoter: promoter of the E. coli cat gene encoding chloramphenicol acetyltransferase
   6173..6204    -  terminator     tonB terminator: bidirectional E. coli tonB-P14 transcription terminator
