[The description below was written by a language model from this plasmid's Addgene catalogue record and pLannotate feature annotations shown in this document.]
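Description:
pGBW-m4046245 is an E. coli–yeast shuttle plasmid for galactose-inducible expression of the SARS-CoV-2 accessory protein ORF7a in Saccharomyces cerevisiae. In bacteria it is maintained through a ColE1/pUC-type origin and selected with ampicillin. The β-lactamase gene is annotated as being driven by a cat promoter, and short phage and tonB terminators insulate the bacterial modules. The catalogue lists the plasmid as high copy, although the feature table also annotates a short rop reading frame adjacent to AmpR. In yeast, the 2μ origin supports multicopy episomal replication. The URA3 marker allows selection in ura3 auxotrophic strains on medium lacking uracil and can be counterselected with 5-FOA.

The expression cassette starts with the GAL1 promoter, which is regulated by Gal4 and so is switched on by galactose. It drives an ORF7a coding sequence that was made by gene synthesis and recoded for S. cerevisiae codon usage, based on the viral reference protein. Downstream, carried on the backbone, are a thrombin cleavage site and E. coli maltose-binding protein (an malE fragment). The product is therefore ORF7a with a C-terminal MBP fusion that can aid solubility and amylose-affinity purification and can be removed with thrombin. A CYC1 terminator fragment ends the transcript.

ORF7a is annotated as an antagonist of host tetherin (BST2). The record gives the plasmid's purpose only as yeast expression of this protein, which would suit production, purification or functional studies. The 6,246 nt sequence comes from the depositor's NGS quality control, which they note may not fully cover the entire plasmid.
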