Addgene plasmid #149142: pGBW-m4046245
Purpose: Yeast Expression plasmid for SARS-CoV-2 ORF7a protein
Depositing lab: Ginkgo Bioworks & Benjie Chen. Depositing organization: Ginkgo Bioworks.
Backbone
  Vector backbone: AmpR; 2u URA3
  Backbone size w/o insert (bp): 4078
  Vector type: Yeast Expression
  Selectable markers: URA3
Growth in bacteria
  Bacterial resistance: Ampicillin, 100 μg/mL
  Growth temperature: 37°C
  Growth strain: DH5alpha
  Copy number: High Copy
Gene/Insert
  Gene/Insert name: SARS-CoV-2 ORF7a protein
  Species: S. cerevisiae (budding yeast); Severe acute respiratory syndrome coronavirus 2
  Insert size (bp): 359
  Mutation: Saccharomyces cerevisiae recode 1
  Entrez Gene: ORF7a (a.k.a. GU280_gp07)
  Promoter: pGAL1
  Tag / fusion protein: Cleavable thrombin;MBP (C terminal on backbone)
  Cloning method: Unknown
Resource information
  A portion of this plasmid was derived from a plasmid made by: GinkgoBioworks
Depositor comments: NCBI Reference Sequence: YP_009724395.1. Created by gene synthesis with Not1 site. NGS used for QC was performed by Ginkgo and may not fully cover the entire plasmid.
How to cite: pGBW-m4046245 was a gift from Ginkgo Bioworks & Benjie Chen (Addgene plasmid # 149142 ; http://n2t.net/addgene:149142 ; RRID:Addgene_149142)
